>Addgene plasmid #152130 | pGBW-m4133171 | addgene full sequence | sequence record 304897 | Addgene NGS Result
CACCATGGCGGTGGGGGCTTGCGTACTATGTAACAGCCAGACGTCATTGCGCTGCGGTGCATGTATAAGA
AGGCCGTTTCTGTGTTGCAAATGCTGCTACGATCATGTTATTTCGACTTCTCACAAGCTTGTGCTCAGTG
TCAATCCTTATGTGTGTAATGCCCCCGGATGCGACGTCACAGATGTTACCCAACTGTACCTGGGCGGCAT
GTCCTATTATTGTAAGAGCCACAAACCACCAATCTCCTTCCCCCTGTGCGCCAACGGACAGGTGTTTGGG
CTCTACAAAAACACATGTGTGGGATCTGACAATGTCACCGACTTCAACGCTATCGCCACATGCGATTGGA
CTAATGCAGGCGACTACATTTTAGCCAACACCTGTACCGAACGGCTGAAGTTATTTGCGGCTGAGACTCT
AAAGGCAACTGAGGAAACCTTCAAACTTTCATATGGTATCGCCACGGTACGTGAGGTGTTGTCTGATCGA
GAACTGCATCTCAGTTGGGAGGTCGGGAAGCCTAGACCTCCCCTTAATCGAAATTACGTGTTCACAGGTT
ATAGGGTTACCAAGAACAGCAAAGTCCAGATCGGCGAATATACTTTTGAGAAGGGAGATTACGGTGACGC
CGTAGTGTATCGTGGCACAACAACATACAAACTGAATGTTGGGGATTACTTCGTGCTGACGTCCCACACC
GTTATGCCGCTCTCAGCTCCAACTTTGGTTCCCCAGGAACATTACGTGCGGATTACTGGACTCTATCCAA
CGCTAAACATAAGCGACGAGTTTTCCAGCAACGTGGCTAATTACCAAAAGGTCGGCATGCAGAAGTACTC
CACCCTTCAGGGTCCTCCTGGGACTGGCAAAAGTCACTTCGCCATCGGACTGGCACTTTACTATCCCAGT
GCGCGCATTGTATATACCGCCTGCTCACATGCGGCAGTGGACGCCCTGTGTGAGAAGGCTTTAAAGTATC
TGCCAATAGACAAATGCTCTCGCATTATCCCTGCCAGGGCCAGAGTGGAGTGCTTTGATAAGTTTAAAGT
GAACTCGACCCTCGAACAGTATGTCTTCTGCACAGTTAACGCATTGCCCGAAACGACCGCCGATATAGTT
GTGTTCGACGAAATCTCAATGGCTACCAATTATGATCTCTCCGTCGTCAATGCACGGCTGCGGGCCAAAC
ACTACGTCTACATCGGGGACCCCGCGCAGTTACCAGCACCGCGAACCCTACTGACTAAGGGCACACTTGA
GCCAGAGTACTTCAACAGCGTATGTAGACTGATGAAAACCATTGGCCCTGATATGTTCCTGGGAACATGT
CGGAGGTGCCCCGCTGAAATAGTGGACACCGTTTCAGCACTTGTGTACGACAATAAGCTCAAAGCACACA
AGGATAAATCCGCACAATGTTTTAAGATGTTTTACAAAGGGGTTATTACCCATGATGTGTCTAGCGCTAT
CAATCGCCCTCAGATTGGCGTGGTGAGAGAGTTTTTGACGCGAAATCCCGCCTGGCGAAAGGCCGTATTC
ATCAGTCCTTACAACTCGCAAAATGCCGTCGCTAGTAAGATTTTAGGACTCCCTACTCAGACAGTTGATA
GCTCTCAAGGTTCTGAATACGATTATGTGATTTTTACTCAGACTACCGAAACGGCACATTCTTGTAACGT
CAACCGTTTTAACGTGGCCATTACAAGGGCCAAGGTTGGCATCTTGTGTATCATGTCAGACCGGGACCTG
TATGATAAACTGCAATTCACATCTTTGGAGATACCGCGCCGCAATGTCGCTACCCTTCAGGAAAACCTTT
ACTTTCAGTCGAAAGAAACCGCGGCAGCTAAGTTCGAGAGGCAGCACATGGACAGTTAAGCTAGCTTGAC
TGACTGAGATACAGCGTACCTTCAGCTCACAGACATGATAAGATACATTGATGAGTTTGGACAAACCACA
ACTAGAATGCAGTGAAAAAAATGCTTTATTTGTGAAATTTGTGATGCTATTGCTTTATTTGTAACCATTA
TAAGCTGCAATAAACAAGTTAACAACAACAATTGCATTCATTTTATGTTTCAGGTTCAGGGGGAGGTGTG
GGAGGTTTTTTAAAGCAAGTAAAACCTCTACAAATGTGGTATTGGCCCATCTCTATCGGTATCGTAGCAT
AACCCCTTGGGGCCTCTAAACGGGTCTTGAGGGGTTTTTTGTGCCCCTCGGGCCGGATTGCTATCTACCG
GCATTGGCGCAGAAAAAAATGCCTGATGCGACGCTGCGCGTCTTATACTCCCACATATGCCAGATTCAGC
AACGGATACGGCTTCCCCAACTTGCCCACTTCCATACGTGTCCTCCTTACCAGAAATTTATCCTTAAGGT
CGTCAGCTATCCTGCAGGCGATCTCTCGATTTCGATCAAGACATTCCTTTAATGGTCTTTTCTGGACACC
ACTAGGGGTCAGAAGTAGTTCATCAAACTTTCTTCCCTCCCTAATCTCATTGGTTACCTTGGGCTATCGA
AACTTAATTAACCAGTCAAGTCAGCTACTTGGCGAGATCGACTTGTCTGGGTTTCGACTACGCTCAGAAT
TGCGTCAGTCAAGTTCGATCTGGTCCTTGCTATTGCACCCGTTCTCCGATTACGAGTTTCATTTAAATCA
TGTGAGCAAAAGGCCAGCAAAAGGCCAGGAACCGTAAAAAGGCCGCGTTGCTGGCGTTTTTCCATAGGCT
CCGCCCCCCTGACGAGCATCACAAAAATCGACGCTCAAGTCAGAGGTGGCGAAACCCGACAGGACTATAA
AGATACCAGGCGTTTCCCCCTGGAAGCTCCCTCGTGCGCTCTCCTGTTCCGACCCTGCCGCTTACCGGAT
ACCTGTCCGCCTTTCTCCCTTCGGGAAGCGTGGCGCTTTCTCATAGCTCACGCTGTAGGTATCTCAGTTC
GGTGTAGGTCGTTCGCTCCAAGCTGGGCTGTGTGCACGAACCCCCCGTTCAGCCCGACCGCTGCGCCTTA
TCCGGTAACTATCGTCTTGAGTCCAACCCGGTAAGACACGACTTATCGCCACTGGCAGCAGCCACTGGTA
ACAGGATTAGCAGAGCGAGGTATGTAGGCGGTGCTACAGAGTTCTTGAAGTGGTGGCCTAACTACGGCTA
CACTAGAAGAACAGTATTTGGTATCTGCGCTCTGCTGAAGCCAGTTACCTTCGGAAAAAGAGTTGGTAGC
TCTTGATCCGGCAAACAAACCACCGCTGGTAGCGGTGGTTTTTTTGTTTGCAAGCAGCAGATTACGCGCA
GAAAAAAAGGATCTCAAGAAGATCCTTTGATCTTTTCTACGGGGTCTGACGCTCAGTGGAACGAAAACTC
ACGTTAAGGGATTTTGGTCATGAGATTATCAAAAAGGATCTTCACCTAGATCCTTTTAAATTAAAAATGA
AGTTTTAAATCAATCTAAAGTATATATGAGTAAACTTGGTCTGACAGTTACCAATGCTTAATCAGTGAGG
CACCTATCTCAGCGATCTGTCTATTTCGTTCATCCATAGTTGCATTTAAATTTCCGAACTCTCCAAGGCC
CTCGTCGGAAAATCTTCAAACCTTTCGTCCGATCCATCTTGCAGGCTACCTCTCGAACGAACTATCGCAA
GTCTCTTGGCCGGCCTTGCGCCTTGGCTATTGCTTGGCAGCGCCTATCGCCAGGTATTACTCCAATCCCG
AATATCCGAGATCGGGATCACCCGAGAGAAGTTCAACCTACATCCTCAATCCCGATCTATCCGAGATCCG
AGGAATATCGAAATCGGGGCGCGCCTGGCCTCCGCGCCGGGTTTTGGCGCCTCCCGCGGGCGCCCCCCTC
GTCACGGCGAGCGCTGCCACGTCAGACGAAGGGCGCAGGAGCGTCCTGATCCTTCCGCCCGGACGCTCAG
GACAGCGGCCCGCTGCTCATAAGACTCGGCCTTAGAACCCCAGTATCAGCAGAAGGACATTTTAGGACGG
GACTTGGGTGACTCTAGGGCACTGGTTTTCTTTCCAGAGAGCGGAACAGGCGAGGAAAAGTAGTCCCTTC
TCGGCGATTCTGCGGAGGGATCTCCGTGGGGCGGTGAACGCCGATGATTATATAAGGACGCGCCGGGTGT
GGCACAGCTAGTTCCGTCGCAGCCGGGATTTGGGTCGCGGTTCTTGTTTGTGGATCGCTGTGATCGTCAC
TTGGTGAGTAGCGGGCTGCTGGGCTGGCCGGGGCTTTCGTGGCCGCCGGGCCGCTCGGTGGGACGGAAGC
GTGTGGAGAGACCGCCAAGGGCTGTAGTCTGGGTCCGCGAGCAAGGTTGCCCTGAACTGGGGGTTGGGGG
GAGCGCAGCAAAATGGCGGCTGTTCCCGAGTCTTGAATGGAAGACGCTTGTGAGGCGGGCTGTGAGGTCG
TTGAAACAAGGTGGGGGGCATGGTGGGCGGCAAGAACCCAAGGTCTTGAGCCCTTCGCTAATGCGGGAAA
GCTCTTATTCGGGTGAGATGGGCTGGGCACCATCTGGGGACCCTGACGTGAAGTTTGTCACTGACTGGAG
AACTCGGTTTGTCGTCTGTTGCGGGGGCGGCAGTTATGGCGGTGCCGTTGGGCAGTGCACCCGTACCTTT
GGGAGCGCGCGCCCTCGTCGTGTCGTGACGTCACCCGTTCTGTTGGCTTATAATGCAGGGTGGGGCCACC
TGCCGGTAGGTGTGCGGTAGGCTTTTCTCCGTCGCAGGACGCAGGGTTCGGGCCTAGGGTAGGCTCTCCT
GAATCGACAGGCGCCGGACCTCTGGTGAGGGGAGGGATAAGTGAGGCGTCAGTTTCTTTGGTCGGTTTTA
TGTACCTATCTTCTTAAGTAGCTGAAGCTCCGGTTTTGAACTATGCGCTCGGGGTTGGCGAGTGTGTTTT
GTGAAGTTTTTTAGGCACCTTTTGAAATGTAATCATTTGGGTCAATATGTAATTTTCAGTGTTAGACTTG
TAAATTGTCCGCTAAATTCTGGCCGTTTTTGGCTTTTTTGTTAGACAACATGACCGAGTACAAGCCCACG
GTGCGCCTCGCCACCCGCGACGACGTCCCCAGGGCCGTACGCACCCTCGCCGCCGCGTTCGCCGACTACC
CCGCCACGCGCCACACCGTCGATCCGGACCGCCACATCGAGCGGGTCACCGAGCTGCAAGAACTCTTCCT
CACGCGCGTCGGGCTCGACATCGGCAAGGTGTGGGTCGCGGACGACGGCGCCGCGGTGGCGGTCTGGACC
ACGCCGGAGAGCGTCGAAGCGGGGGCGGTGTTCGCCGAGATCGGCCCGCGCATGGCCGAGTTGAGCGGTT
CCCGGCTGGCCGCGCAGCAACAGATGGAGGGCCTCCTGGCGCCGCACCGGCCCAAGGAGCCCGCGTGGTT
CCTGGCCACCGTCGGCGTCTCGCCCGACCACCAGGGCAAGGGTCTGGGCAGCGCCGTCGTGCTCCCCGGA
GTGGAGGCCGCCGAGCGCGCCGGGGTGCCCGCCTTCCTGGAGACCTCCGCGCCCCGCAACCTCCCCTTCT
ACGAGCGGCTCGGCTTCACCGTCACCGCCGACGTCGAGGTGCCCGAAGGACCGCGCACCTGGTGCATGAC
CCGCAAGCCCGGTGCCTAGGCTAGTATGTAAGCCTAGTCTTAGATAATAAAATCGCTATCCATCGAAGAT
GGATGTGTGTTGGTTTTTTGTGTGTGTAACGCTAGGCGCGCCTGGTGTACCGAGAACGATCCTCTCAGTG
CGAGTCTCGACGATCCATATCGTTGCTTGGCAGTCAGCCAGTCGGAATCCAGCTTGGGACCCAGGAAGTC
CAATCGTCAGATATTGTACTCAAGCCTGGTCACGGCAGCGTACCGATCTGTTTAAACCTAGATATTGATA
GTCTGATCGGTCAACGTATAATCGAGTCCTAGCTTTTGCAAACATCTATCAAGAGACAGGATCAGCAGGA
GGCTTTCGCATGAGTATTCAACATTTCCGTGTCGCCCTTATTCCCTTTTTTGCGGCATTTTGCCTTCCTG
TTTTTGCTCACCCAGAAACGCTGGTGAAAGTAAAAGATGCTGAAGATCAGTTGGGTGCGCGAGTGGGTTA
CATCGAACTGGATCTCAACAGCGGTAAGATCCTTGAGAGTTTTCGCCCCGAAGAACGCTTTCCAATGATG
AGCACTTTTAAAGTTCTGCTATGTGGCGCGGTATTATCCCGTATTGACGCCGGGCAAGAGCAACTCGGTC
GCCGCATACACTATTCTCAGAATGACTTGGTTGAGTATTCACCAGTCACAGAAAAGCATCTTACGGATGG
CATGACAGTAAGAGAATTATGCAGTGCTGCCATAACCATGAGTGATAACACTGCGGCCAACTTACTTCTG
ACAACGATTGGAGGACCGAAGGAGCTAACCGCTTTTTTGCACAACATGGGGGATCATGTAACTCGCCTTG
ATCGTTGGGAACCGGAGCTGAATGAAGCCATACCAAACGACGAGCGTGACACCACGATGCCTGTAGCAAT
GGCAACAACCTTGCGTAAACTATTAACTGGCGAACTACTTACTCTAGCTTCCCGGCAACAGTTGATAGAC
TGGATGGAGGCGGATAAAGTTGCAGGACCACTTCTGCGCTCGGCCCTTCCGGCTGGCTGGTTTATTGCTG
ATAAATCTGGAGCCGGTGAGCGTGGGTCTCGCGGTATCATTGCAGCACTGGGGCCAGATGGTAAGCCCTC
CCGTATCGTAGTTATCTACACGACGGGGAGTCAGGCAACTATGGATGAACGAAATAGACAGATCGCTGAG
ATAGGTGCCTCACTGATTAAGCATTGGTAACCGATTCTAGGTGCATTGGCGCAGAAAAAAATGCCTGATG
CGACGCTGCGCGTCTTATACTCCCACATATGCCAGATTCAGCAACGGATACGGCTTCCCCAACTTGCCCA
CTTCCATACGTGTCCTCCTTACCAGAAATTTATCCTTAAGATCCCGAATCGTTTAAACTCGACTCTGGCT
CTATCGAATCTCCGTCGTTTCGAGCTTACGCGAACAGCCGTGGCGCTCATTTGCTCGTCGGGCATCGAAT
CTCGTCAGCTATCGTCAGCTTACCTTTTTGGCAGCGATCGCGGCTCCCGACATCTTGGACCATTAGCTCC
ACAGGTATCTTCTTCCCTCTAGTGGTCATAACAGCAGCTTCAGCTACCTCTCAATTCAAAAAACCCCTCA
AGACCCGTTTAGAGGCCCCAAGGGGTTATGCTATCAATCGTTGCGTTACACACACAAAAAACCAACACAC
ATCCATCTTCGATGGATAGCGATTTTATTATCTAACTGCTGATCGAGTGTAGCCAGATCTAGTAATCAAT
TACGGGGTCATTAGTTCATAGCCCATATATGGAGTTCCGCGTTACATAACTTACGGTAAATGGCCCGCCT
GGCTGACCGCCCAACGACCCCCGCCCATTGACGTCAATAATGACGTATGTTCCCATAGTAACGCCAATAG
GGACTTTCCATTGACGTCAATGGGTGGAGTATTTACGGTAAACTGCCCACTTGGCAGTACATCAAGTGTA
TCATATGCCAAGTACGCCCCCTATTGACGTCAATGACGGTAAATGGCCCGCCTGGCATTATGCCCAGTAC
ATGACCTTATGGGACTTTCCTACTTGGCAGTACATCTACGTATTAGTCATCGCTATTACCATGCTGATGC
GGTTTTGGCAGTACATCAATGGGCGTGGATAGCGGTTTGACTCACGGGGATTTCCAAGTCTCCACCCCAT
TGACGTCAATGGGAGTTTGTTTTGGCACCAAAATCAACGGGACTTTCCAAAATGTCGTAACAACTCCGCC
CCATTGACGCAAATGGGCGGTAGGCGTGTACGGTGGGAGGTCTATATAAGCAGAGCTGGTTTAGTGAACC
GTCAGATCAGATCTTTGTCGATCCTACCATCCACTCGACACACCCGCCAGCGGCCGC
Features (pLannotate 1.2.2; 19 found; start..end, strand, type, name):
   1929..2050    -  polyA_signal   SV40 poly(A) signal: SV40 polyadenylation signal
   2073..2142    -  CDS            large T antigen (fragment): large T antigen from SV40 (simian virus 40)
   2165..2211    +  terminator     T7 terminator: transcription terminator for bacteriophage T7 RNA polymerase
   2241..2377    +  terminator     rrnG terminator: transcription terminator from the E. coli ribosomal RNA rrnG operon (Albrechtsen et al., 1991)
   2422..2493    +  misc_feature   3' β-globin insulator: insulator downstream of the human β-globin locus (Farrell et al., 2002)
   2719..3307    -  rep_origin     ori: high-copy-number ColE1/pMB1/pBR322/pUC origin of replication
   3479..3543    -  CDS            bla(M) (fragment): β-lactamase lacking the signal sequence; bla(M); allows cytosolic expression of β-lactamase
   3807..5016    +  promoter       UbC promoter: human ubiquitin C promoter
   5020..5617    +  CDS            PuroR (fragment): puromycin N-acetyltransferase; pac from Streptomyces; confers resistance to puromycin
   5646..5694    +  polyA_signal   poly(A) signal: synthetic polyadenylation signal
   5960..6820    +  CDS            AmpR: β-lactamase; bla; confers resistance to ampicillin, carbenicillin, and related antibiotics
   6833..6969    +  terminator     rrnG terminator: transcription terminator from the E. coli ribosomal RNA rrnG operon (Albrechtsen et al., 1991)
   7121..7192    +  misc_feature   5' β-globin insulator: insulator upstream of the human β-globin locus (Farrell et al., 2002)
   7197..7243    -  terminator     T7 terminator: transcription terminator for bacteriophage T7 RNA polymerase
   7261..7309    -  polyA_signal   poly(A) signal: synthetic polyadenylation signal
   7390..7693    +  enhancer       CMV enhancer: human cytomegalovirus immediate early enhancer
   7766..7783    -  promoter       CMV promoter (fragment): human cytomegalovirus (CMV) immediate early promoter
   7846..7897    +  promoter       CMVd2 promoter: truncated human cytomegalovirus (CMV) immediate early promoter that yields moderately reduced expression relative to the full-length promoter
   7957..1816    +  CDS            rep (fragment) (across the origin): R1AB_SARS - Experimental evidence at protein level: Swiss-Prot protein existence level 1. [2'-O-methyltransferase]: Methyltransferase that mediates mRNA cap 2'-O-ribose methylation to the 5'-cap structure of viral mRNAs. N7-methyl guanosine cap is a prerequisite for binding of nsp16. Therefore plays an essential role in viral mRNAs cap methylation which is essential to evade immune system. From Severe acute respiratory syndrome coronavirus (SARS-CoV).
