[The description below was written by a language model from this plasmid's Addgene catalogue record and pLannotate feature annotations shown in this document.]
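Description:
pGBW-m4133171 is a mammalian expression plasmid built on the pTwist_CMV_Puro_6 backbone that carries the wild-type SARS-CoV-2 helicase, nsp13, a mature product of the ORF1ab replicase polyprotein. It is propagated in E. coli as a high-copy plasmid through a ColE1/pUC-type origin and selected with ampicillin via a full-length β-lactamase gene. The sequenced record is about 8 kb, consistent with a roughly 6.1 kb backbone plus a 1.8 kb insert.

The helicase coding sequence sits downstream of the human cytomegalovirus immediate-early enhancer and promoter. The automated annotation picks up the promoter only as short or truncated CMV matches. It labels the open reading frame, which spans the numbering origin, as a fragment of the related SARS-CoV replicase polyprotein; the functional text attached to that match describes a different polyprotein product and does not apply to this insert. According to the catalogue entry, the backbone supplies a C-terminal S-tag preceded by a TEV protease cleavage site, allowing detection or affinity capture of the protein and subsequent tag removal, although these elements are not called out in the feature table. Transcripts terminate at an SV40 polyadenylation signal. A separate cassette, with the human ubiquitin C promoter driving puromycin N-acetyltransferase followed by a synthetic poly(A) signal, permits puromycin selection of transfected mammalian cells. β-globin insulator elements, T7 and rrnG terminators and additional synthetic poly(A) signals flank the units, presumably limiting transcriptional read-through between them.

The construct is suited to transient or stably selected expression of tagged nsp13 in mammalian cells, for example for purification or interaction and functional studies.
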