Addgene plasmid #152130: pGBW-m4133171
Purpose: Mammalian expression plasmid for SARS-CoV-2 helicase
Depositing lab: Ginkgo Bioworks & Benjie Chen.
Backbone
  Vector backbone: pTwist_CMV_Puro_6
  Backbone size w/o insert (bp): 6080
  Vector type: Mammalian Expression
  Selectable markers: Puromycin
Growth in bacteria
  Bacterial resistance: Ampicillin, 100 μg/mL
  Growth temperature: 37°C
  Growth strain: DH5alpha
  Copy number: High Copy
Gene/Insert
  Gene/Insert name: SARS-CoV-2 helicase (alt name: nsp13)
  Species: Severe acute respiratory syndrome coronavirus 2
  Insert size (bp): 1802
  Mutation: wt
  Entrez Gene: ORF1ab (a.k.a. GU280_gp01)
  Promoter: CMV
  Tag / fusion protein: Cleavable TEV;S-tag (C terminal on backbone)
  Cloning method: Unknown
Resource information
  A portion of this plasmid was derived from a plasmid made by: GinkgoBioworks
Depositor comments: NCBI reference sequence: YP_009725308.1
How to cite: pGBW-m4133171 was a gift from Ginkgo Bioworks & Benjie Chen (Addgene plasmid # 152130 ; http://n2t.net/addgene:152130 ; RRID:Addgene_152130)
